Addgene plasmid #123719: MTK3_002
Purpose: Encodes bsr (blasticidin-S deaminase) as a Type 3 part to be used in the MTK system
Depositing lab: Hana El-Samad. Depositing organization: University of California, San Francisco (UCSF). Publication: A Toolkit for Rapid Modular Construction of Biological Circuits in Mammalian Cells. Fonseca JP, Bonny AR, Kumar GR, Ng AH, Town J, Wu QC, Aslankoohi E, Chen SY, Dods G, Harrigan P, Osimiri LC, Kistler AL, El-Samad H. ACS Synth Biol. 2019 Nov 15;8(11):2593-2606. doi: 10.1021/acssynbio.9b00322. Epub 2019 Nov 5. PubMed 31686495.
Backbone
  Vector backbone: MTK0_027
  Vector type: Mammalian Expression
Growth in bacteria
  Bacterial resistance: Chloramphenicol, 25 μg/mL
  Growth temperature: 37°C
  Growth strain: DH5alpha
  Copy number: Unknown
Gene/Insert
  Gene/Insert name: Blasticydin Resistance
  Cloning method: Restriction Enzyme; 5′ cloning site BsmBI (destroyed during cloning); 3′ cloning site BsmBI (destroyed during cloning)
Terms and licenses: Academic/Nonprofit Terms; Industry Terms: Not Available to Industry
Depositor comments: Type 3 parts are generally reserved for coding sequences in the MTK. Please visit https://www.biorxiv.org/content/10.1101/506188v2 for BioRxiv preprint
How to cite: MTK3_002 was a gift from Hana El-Samad (Addgene plasmid # 123719 ; http://n2t.net/addgene:123719 ; RRID:Addgene_123719)
