[The description below was written by a language model from this plasmid's Addgene catalogue record and pLannotate feature annotations shown in this document.]
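Description:
MTK3_002 is a small (about 2.1 kb) part plasmid from the Mammalian Toolkit (MTK), a modular hierarchical cloning system for building genetic circuits in mammalian cells. It is built on the MTK0_027 part-entry backbone and is catalogued as a mammalian expression vector, although in this form it serves as a storage and donor plasmid rather than an expression construct. Propagation in E. coli relies on a high-copy ColE1/pUC-type origin of replication. Selection is by chloramphenicol, through the cat (chloramphenicol acetyltransferase) gene driven by its native promoter and followed by a minimal phage lambda t0 terminator.

The payload is a blasticidin resistance coding sequence held as a Type 3 part, the position the MTK generally reserves for coding sequences. The catalogue purpose names the gene as bsr (blasticidin-S deaminase), whereas the automated annotation matches the roughly 400 bp open reading frame to BSD, the Aspergillus terreus blasticidin S deaminase. These are distinct genes encoding enzymes with the same activity, and the record does not resolve which label is correct. In either case the product inactivates blasticidin and can act as a selectable marker in mammalian cells. The insert was placed in the backbone using BsmBI sites that were destroyed during cloning.

No mammalian promoter, polyadenylation signal or tag is annotated, which is consistent with a bare coding part. Expression requires assembling it with promoter and terminator parts from the other MTK positions into a transcriptional unit. Its typical use is to supply a blasticidin selection cassette when constructing multi-gene mammalian vectors or selecting stable cell lines.
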