Features (pLannotate 1.2.2; 5 found; start..end, strand, type, name):
    456..851     +  CDS            BSD: blasticidin S deaminase; Aspergillus terreus BSD; confers resistance to blasticidin
    871..905     -  terminator     lambda t0 terminator: minimal transcription terminator from phage lambda (Scholtissek and Grosse, 1987)
    979..1635    -  CDS            cat: CAT_ECOLX - Experimental evidence at protein level: Swiss-Prot protein existence level 1. This enzyme is an effector of chloramphenicol resistance in bacteria. From Escherichia coli. This protein is used as a marker in many commonly used cloning vectors, such as pACYC184.
   1636..1733    -  promoter       cat promoter: promoter of the E. coli cat gene encoding chloramphenicol acetyltransferase
   1817..344     +  rep_origin     ori (across the origin): high-copy-number ColE1/pMB1/pBR322/pUC origin of replication
>Addgene plasmid #123719 | MTK3_002 | addgene full sequence | sequence record 248651 | Addgene NGS Result
GTGGCGATAAGTCGTGTCTTACCGGGTTGGACTCAAGACGATAGTTACCGGATAAGGCGCAGCGGTCGGG
CTGAACGGGGGGTTCGTGCACACAGCCCAGCTTGGAGCGAACGACCTACACCGAACTGAGATACCTACAG
CGTGAGCTATGAGAAAGCGCCACGCTTCCCGAAGGGAGAAAGGCGGACAGGTATCCGGTAAGCGGCAGGG
TCGGAACAGGAGAGCGCACGAGGGAGCTTCCAGGGGGAAACGCCTGGTATCTTTATAGTCCTGTCGGGTT
TCGCCACCTCTGACTTGAGCGTCGATTTTTGTGATGCTCGTCAGGGGGGCGGAGCCTATGGAAAAACGCC
AGCAACGCGGCCTTTTTACGGTTCCTGGCCTTTTGCTGGCCTTTTGCTCACATGTTCTTTCCTGCGTTAT
CCCCTGATTCTGTGGATAACCGTAGTCGGTCTCATATGGCCAAGCCTTTGTCTCAAGAAGAATCCACCCT
CATTGAAAGAGCAACGGCTACAATCAACAGCATCCCCATCTCTGAAGACTACAGCGTCGCCAGCGCAGCT
CTCTCTAGCGACGGCCGCATCTTCACTGGTGTCAATGTATATCATTTTACTGGGGGACCTTGTGCAGAAC
TCGTGGTGCTGGGCACTGCTGCTGCTGCGGCAGCTGGCAACCTGACTTGTATCGTCGCGATCGGAAATGA
GAACAGGGGCATCTTGAGCCCCTGCGGACGGTGCCGACAGGTGCTTCTCGATCTGCATCCTGGGATCAAA
GCCATAGTGAAGGACAGTGATGGACAGCCGACGGCAGTTGGGATTCGTGAATTGCTGCCCTCTGGTTATG
TGTGGGAGGGCGGATCCTGAGACCAGACCAATAAAAAACGCCCGGCGGCAACCGAGCGTTCTGAACAAAT
CCAGATGGAGTTCTGAGGTCATTACTGGATCTATCAACAGGAGTCCAAGCGAGCTCGATATCAAATTACG
CCCCGCCCTGCCACTCATCGCAGTACTGTTGTAATTCATTAAGCATTCTGCCGACATGGAAGCCATCACA
AACGGCATGATGAACCTGAATCGCCAGCGGCATCAGCACCTTGTCGCCTTGCGTATAATATTTGCCCATG
GTGAAAACGGGGGCGAAGAAGTTGTCCATATTGGCCACGTTTAAATCAAAACTGGTGAAACTCACCCAGG
GATTGGCTGAAACGAAAAACATATTCTCAATAAACCCTTTAGGGAAATAGGCCAGGTTTTCACCGTAACA
CGCCACATCTTGCGAATATATGTGTAGAAACTGCCGGAAATCGTCGTGGTATTCACTCCAGAGCGATGAA
AACGTTTCAGTTTGCTCATGGAAAACGGTGTAACAAGGGTGAACACTATCCCATATCACCAGCTCACCGT
CTTTCATTGCCATACGAAATTCCGGATGAGCATTCATCAGGCGGGCAAGAATGTGAATAAAGGCCGGATA
AAACTTGTGCTTATTTTTCTTTACGGTCTTTAAAAAGGCCGTAATATCCAGCTGAACGGTCTGGTTATAG
GTACATTGAGCAACTGACTGAAATGCCTCAAAATGTTCTTTACGATGCCATTGGGATATATCAACGGTGG
TATATCCAGTGATTTTTTTCTCCATTTTAGCTTCCTTAGCTCCTGAAAATCTCGATAACTCAAAAAATAC
GCCCGGTAGTGATCTTATTTCATTATGGTGAAAGTTGGAACCTCTTACGTGCCCGATCAATCATGACCAA
AATCCCTTAACGTGAGTTTTCGTTCCACTGAGCGTCAGACCCCGTAGAAAAGATCAAAGGATCTTCTTGA
GATCCTTTTTTTCTGCGCGTAATCTGCTGCTTGCAAACAAAAAAACCACCGCTACCAGCGGTGGTTTGTT
TGCCGGATCAAGAGCTACCAACTCTTTTTCCGAAGGTAACTGGCTTCAGCAGAGCGCAGATACCAAATAC
TGTTCTTCTAGTGTAGCCGTAGTTAGGCCACCACTTCAAGAACTCTGTAGCACCGCCTACATACCTCGCT
CTGCTAATCCTGTTACCAGTGGCTGCTGCCA
